Addgene plasmid #152659: pGBW-m4134517
Purpose: Mammalian expression plasmid for SARS-CoV-2 ORF3a protein
Depositing lab: Ginkgo Bioworks & Benjie Chen.
Backbone
  Vector backbone: pTwist_CMV_Puro_6
  Backbone size w/o insert (bp): 6080
  Vector type: Mammalian Expression
  Selectable markers: Puromycin
Growth in bacteria
  Bacterial resistance: Ampicillin, 100 μg/mL
  Growth temperature: 37°C
  Growth strain: DH5alpha
  Copy number: High Copy
Gene/Insert
  Gene/Insert name: SARS-CoV-2 ORF3a protein
  Species: Severe acute respiratory syndrome coronavirus 2
  Insert size (bp): 821
  Mutation: wt
  Entrez Gene: ORF3a (a.k.a. GU280_gp03)
  Promoter: CMV
  Tag / fusion protein: Cleavable TEV;HA (C terminal on backbone)
  Cloning method: Unknown
Resource information
  A portion of this plasmid was derived from a plasmid made by: GinkgoBioworks
Depositor comments: NCBI reference sequence: YP_009724391.1
How to cite: pGBW-m4134517 was a gift from Ginkgo Bioworks & Benjie Chen (Addgene plasmid # 152659 ; http://n2t.net/addgene:152659 ; RRID:Addgene_152659)
