[The description below was written by a language model from this plasmid's Addgene catalogue record and pLannotate feature annotations shown in this document.]
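Description:
pGBW-m4134517 is a mammalian expression plasmid built on the pTwist_CMV_Puro_6 backbone for producing the wild-type SARS-CoV-2 ORF3a protein in cultured mammalian cells. It is maintained in E. coli through a high-copy ColE1/pUC-type origin and an ampicillin resistance (β-lactamase) gene. For selection of transfected mammalian cells it carries a separate cassette in which the human ubiquitin C (UbC) promoter drives puromycin N-acetyltransferase, followed by a synthetic polyadenylation signal.

The payload is an ORF3a coding sequence of roughly 820 bp placed downstream of the human cytomegalovirus immediate-early enhancer and promoter, with an SV40 polyadenylation signal annotated downstream of the insert. According to the catalogue entry, the backbone supplies a C-terminal tag consisting of a TEV protease cleavage site and an HA epitope, allowing immunodetection or pull-down of the protein and optional removal of the tag. These short tag elements are not individually called in the automated feature table, though a stretch between the end of the ORF3a annotation and the poly(A) signal could accommodate them. The backbone also contains bacterial transcription terminators (T7 and rrnG), additional synthetic poly(A) signals and short β-globin insulator elements flanking the functional units, which likely help isolate the expression cassettes from read-through transcription.

ORF3a is an accessory protein described in the annotation as forming ion channels at endosomes and lysosomes, contributing to virus egress via lysosomal trafficking and interfering with autophagosome–lysosome fusion. The plasmid is therefore suited to transient or puromycin-selected expression of tagged ORF3a for studies of its localization, host interactions and cellular effects.
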