Features (pLannotate 1.2.2; 20 found; start..end, strand, type, name):
      1..304     +  enhancer       CMV enhancer: human cytomegalovirus immediate early enhancer
    377..394     -  promoter       CMV promoter (fragment): human cytomegalovirus (CMV) immediate early promoter
    457..508     +  promoter       CMVd2 promoter: truncated human cytomegalovirus (CMV) immediate early promoter that yields moderately reduced expression relative to the full-length promoter
    583..1407    +  CDS            AP3A_SARS2: Experimental evidence at protein level: Swiss-Prot protein existence level 1. Plays a role in virus egress via lysosomal trafficking (PubMed:33157038, PubMed:33422265). Forms homotetrameric ion channels (viroporin) localized at endosomes and lysosomes, that may induce deacidification of lysosomes thereby allowing safe virion egress through lysosomal trafficking (By similarity) (PubMed:33157038, PubMed:33422265). Also blocks formation of autolysosomes through binding and sequestering host TMUB1/HOPS on late endosomes. This prevents fusion of autophagosomes with lysosomes, disrupting autophagy a
   1508..1629    -  polyA_signal   SV40 poly(A) signal: SV40 polyadenylation signal
   1652..1721    -  CDS            large T antigen (fragment): large T antigen from SV40 (simian virus 40)
   1744..1790    +  terminator     T7 terminator: transcription terminator for bacteriophage T7 RNA polymerase
   1820..1956    +  terminator     rrnG terminator: transcription terminator from the E. coli ribosomal RNA rrnG operon (Albrechtsen et al., 1991)
   2001..2072    +  misc_feature   3' β-globin insulator: insulator downstream of the human β-globin locus (Farrell et al., 2002)
   2298..2886    -  rep_origin     ori: high-copy-number ColE1/pMB1/pBR322/pUC origin of replication
   3058..3122    -  CDS            bla(M) (fragment): β-lactamase lacking the signal sequence; bla(M); allows cytosolic expression of β-lactamase
   3386..4595    +  promoter       UbC promoter: human ubiquitin C promoter
   4599..5196    +  CDS            PuroR (fragment): puromycin N-acetyltransferase; pac from Streptomyces; confers resistance to puromycin
   5225..5273    +  polyA_signal   poly(A) signal: synthetic polyadenylation signal
   5539..6399    +  CDS            AmpR: β-lactamase; bla; confers resistance to ampicillin, carbenicillin, and related antibiotics
   6412..6548    +  terminator     rrnG terminator: transcription terminator from the E. coli ribosomal RNA rrnG operon (Albrechtsen et al., 1991)
   6700..6771    +  misc_feature   5' β-globin insulator: insulator upstream of the human β-globin locus (Farrell et al., 2002)
   6776..6822    -  terminator     T7 terminator: transcription terminator for bacteriophage T7 RNA polymerase
   6840..6888    -  polyA_signal   poly(A) signal: synthetic polyadenylation signal
   6919..6968    +  enhancer       CMV enhancer (fragment): human cytomegalovirus immediate early enhancer
>Addgene plasmid #152659 | pGBW-m4134517 | addgene full sequence | sequence record 345630 | Addgene NGS Result
CGTTACATAACTTACGGTAAATGGCCCGCCTGGCTGACCGCCCAACGACCCCCGCCCATTGACGTCAATA
ATGACGTATGTTCCCATAGTAACGCCAATAGGGACTTTCCATTGACGTCAATGGGTGGAGTATTTACGGT
AAACTGCCCACTTGGCAGTACATCAAGTGTATCATATGCCAAGTACGCCCCCTATTGACGTCAATGACGG
TAAATGGCCCGCCTGGCATTATGCCCAGTACATGACCTTATGGGACTTTCCTACTTGGCAGTACATCTAC
GTATTAGTCATCGCTATTACCATGCTGATGCGGTTTTGGCAGTACATCAATGGGCGTGGATAGCGGTTTG
ACTCACGGGGATTTCCAAGTCTCCACCCCATTGACGTCAATGGGAGTTTGTTTTGGCACCAAAATCAACG
GGACTTTCCAAAATGTCGTAACAACTCCGCCCCATTGACGCAAATGGGCGGTAGGCGTGTACGGTGGGAG
GTCTATATAAGCAGAGCTGGTTTAGTGAACCGTCAGATCAGATCTTTGTCGATCCTACCATCCACTCGAC
ACACCCGCCAGCGGCCGCCACCATGGATCTGTTTATGCGTATATTCACCATCGGCACGGTTACATTGAAG
CAAGGGGAAATTAAAGACGCAACTCCCAGTGACTTCGTACGGGCGACCGCTACAATTCCGATCCAGGCCA
GCCTCCCTTTTGGATGGCTTATCGTCGGCGTGGCCCTACTGGCTGTGTTTCAGTCGGCATCAAAGATAAT
CACTCTGAAAAAGCGATGGCAGTTAGCCCTTAGCAAAGGTGTGCACTTCGTATGCAATTTGCTGCTCCTG
TTCGTCACCGTTTATTCCCATCTGCTCCTGGTGGCTGCCGGATTGGAGGCACCATTTTTATACCTATACG
CCCTCGTGTATTTTCTGCAATCTATTAACTTCGTCCGCATTATCATGAGACTCTGGCTCTGTTGGAAGTG
CAGGTCTAAAAATCCCTTGTTATATGATGCCAACTACTTCCTGTGTTGGCACACTAACTGCTATGACTAC
TGTATTCCATACAATTCAGTTACCTCCAGTATAGTGATCACATCTGGGGATGGTACGACTTCGCCTATTT
CCGAGCATGACTATCAGATCGGCGGGTACACAGAAAAGTGGGAGAGCGGAGTCAAGGATTGCGTGGTGCT
TCACTCCTATTTCACCAGTGACTACTACCAGCTTTATAGCACACAACTTTCAACAGACACCGGCGTGGAG
CATGTGACTTTTTTCATTTATAATAAAATCGTTGATGAACCGGAGGAACACGTTCAGATACACACTATCG
ACGGCAGCTCTGGTGTCGTCAACCCTGTTATGGAGCCCATTTACGATGAACCAACGACCACAACATCTGT
ACCTCTGGAAAACCTTTACTTTCAGTCGTACCCCTATGACGTACCAGATTATGCGTAAGCTAGCTTGACT
GACTGAGATACAGCGTACCTTCAGCTCACAGACATGATAAGATACATTGATGAGTTTGGACAAACCACAA
CTAGAATGCAGTGAAAAAAATGCTTTATTTGTGAAATTTGTGATGCTATTGCTTTATTTGTAACCATTAT
AAGCTGCAATAAACAAGTTAACAACAACAATTGCATTCATTTTATGTTTCAGGTTCAGGGGGAGGTGTGG
GAGGTTTTTTAAAGCAAGTAAAACCTCTACAAATGTGGTATTGGCCCATCTCTATCGGTATCGTAGCATA
ACCCCTTGGGGCCTCTAAACGGGTCTTGAGGGGTTTTTTGTGCCCCTCGGGCCGGATTGCTATCTACCGG
CATTGGCGCAGAAAAAAATGCCTGATGCGACGCTGCGCGTCTTATACTCCCACATATGCCAGATTCAGCA
ACGGATACGGCTTCCCCAACTTGCCCACTTCCATACGTGTCCTCCTTACCAGAAATTTATCCTTAAGGTC
GTCAGCTATCCTGCAGGCGATCTCTCGATTTCGATCAAGACATTCCTTTAATGGTCTTTTCTGGACACCA
CTAGGGGTCAGAAGTAGTTCATCAAACTTTCTTCCCTCCCTAATCTCATTGGTTACCTTGGGCTATCGAA
ACTTAATTAACCAGTCAAGTCAGCTACTTGGCGAGATCGACTTGTCTGGGTTTCGACTACGCTCAGAATT
GCGTCAGTCAAGTTCGATCTGGTCCTTGCTATTGCACCCGTTCTCCGATTACGAGTTTCATTTAAATCAT
GTGAGCAAAAGGCCAGCAAAAGGCCAGGAACCGTAAAAAGGCCGCGTTGCTGGCGTTTTTCCATAGGCTC
CGCCCCCCTGACGAGCATCACAAAAATCGACGCTCAAGTCAGAGGTGGCGAAACCCGACAGGACTATAAA
GATACCAGGCGTTTCCCCCTGGAAGCTCCCTCGTGCGCTCTCCTGTTCCGACCCTGCCGCTTACCGGATA
CCTGTCCGCCTTTCTCCCTTCGGGAAGCGTGGCGCTTTCTCATAGCTCACGCTGTAGGTATCTCAGTTCG
GTGTAGGTCGTTCGCTCCAAGCTGGGCTGTGTGCACGAACCCCCCGTTCAGCCCGACCGCTGCGCCTTAT
CCGGTAACTATCGTCTTGAGTCCAACCCGGTAAGACACGACTTATCGCCACTGGCAGCAGCCACTGGTAA
CAGGATTAGCAGAGCGAGGTATGTAGGCGGTGCTACAGAGTTCTTGAAGTGGTGGCCTAACTACGGCTAC
ACTAGAAGAACAGTATTTGGTATCTGCGCTCTGCTGAAGCCAGTTACCTTCGGAAAAAGAGTTGGTAGCT
CTTGATCCGGCAAACAAACCACCGCTGGTAGCGGTGGTTTTTTTGTTTGCAAGCAGCAGATTACGCGCAG
AAAAAAAGGATCTCAAGAAGATCCTTTGATCTTTTCTACGGGGTCTGACGCTCAGTGGAACGAAAACTCA
CGTTAAGGGATTTTGGTCATGAGATTATCAAAAAGGATCTTCACCTAGATCCTTTTAAATTAAAAATGAA
GTTTTAAATCAATCTAAAGTATATATGAGTAAACTTGGTCTGACAGTTACCAATGCTTAATCAGTGAGGC
ACCTATCTCAGCGATCTGTCTATTTCGTTCATCCATAGTTGCATTTAAATTTCCGAACTCTCCAAGGCCC
TCGTCGGAAAATCTTCAAACCTTTCGTCCGATCCATCTTGCAGGCTACCTCTCGAACGAACTATCGCAAG
TCTCTTGGCCGGCCTTGCGCCTTGGCTATTGCTTGGCAGCGCCTATCGCCAGGTATTACTCCAATCCCGA
ATATCCGAGATCGGGATCACCCGAGAGAAGTTCAACCTACATCCTCAATCCCGATCTATCCGAGATCCGA
GGAATATCGAAATCGGGGCGCGCCTGGCCTCCGCGCCGGGTTTTGGCGCCTCCCGCGGGCGCCCCCCTCG
TCACGGCGAGCGCTGCCACGTCAGACGAAGGGCGCAGGAGCGTCCTGATCCTTCCGCCCGGACGCTCAGG
ACAGCGGCCCGCTGCTCATAAGACTCGGCCTTAGAACCCCAGTATCAGCAGAAGGACATTTTAGGACGGG
ACTTGGGTGACTCTAGGGCACTGGTTTTCTTTCCAGAGAGCGGAACAGGCGAGGAAAAGTAGTCCCTTCT
CGGCGATTCTGCGGAGGGATCTCCGTGGGGCGGTGAACGCCGATGATTATATAAGGACGCGCCGGGTGTG
GCACAGCTAGTTCCGTCGCAGCCGGGATTTGGGTCGCGGTTCTTGTTTGTGGATCGCTGTGATCGTCACT
TGGTGAGTAGCGGGCTGCTGGGCTGGCCGGGGCTTTCGTGGCCGCCGGGCCGCTCGGTGGGACGGAAGCG
TGTGGAGAGACCGCCAAGGGCTGTAGTCTGGGTCCGCGAGCAAGGTTGCCCTGAACTGGGGGTTGGGGGG
AGCGCAGCAAAATGGCGGCTGTTCCCGAGTCTTGAATGGAAGACGCTTGTGAGGCGGGCTGTGAGGTCGT
TGAAACAAGGTGGGGGGCATGGTGGGCGGCAAGAACCCAAGGTCTTGAGCCCTTCGCTAATGCGGGAAAG
CTCTTATTCGGGTGAGATGGGCTGGGCACCATCTGGGGACCCTGACGTGAAGTTTGTCACTGACTGGAGA
ACTCGGTTTGTCGTCTGTTGCGGGGGCGGCAGTTATGGCGGTGCCGTTGGGCAGTGCACCCGTACCTTTG
GGAGCGCGCGCCCTCGTCGTGTCGTGACGTCACCCGTTCTGTTGGCTTATAATGCAGGGTGGGGCCACCT
GCCGGTAGGTGTGCGGTAGGCTTTTCTCCGTCGCAGGACGCAGGGTTCGGGCCTAGGGTAGGCTCTCCTG
AATCGACAGGCGCCGGACCTCTGGTGAGGGGAGGGATAAGTGAGGCGTCAGTTTCTTTGGTCGGTTTTAT
GTACCTATCTTCTTAAGTAGCTGAAGCTCCGGTTTTGAACTATGCGCTCGGGGTTGGCGAGTGTGTTTTG
TGAAGTTTTTTAGGCACCTTTTGAAATGTAATCATTTGGGTCAATATGTAATTTTCAGTGTTAGACTTGT
AAATTGTCCGCTAAATTCTGGCCGTTTTTGGCTTTTTTGTTAGACAACATGACCGAGTACAAGCCCACGG
TGCGCCTCGCCACCCGCGACGACGTCCCCAGGGCCGTACGCACCCTCGCCGCCGCGTTCGCCGACTACCC
CGCCACGCGCCACACCGTCGATCCGGACCGCCACATCGAGCGGGTCACCGAGCTGCAAGAACTCTTCCTC
ACGCGCGTCGGGCTCGACATCGGCAAGGTGTGGGTCGCGGACGACGGCGCCGCGGTGGCGGTCTGGACCA
CGCCGGAGAGCGTCGAAGCGGGGGCGGTGTTCGCCGAGATCGGCCCGCGCATGGCCGAGTTGAGCGGTTC
CCGGCTGGCCGCGCAGCAACAGATGGAGGGCCTCCTGGCGCCGCACCGGCCCAAGGAGCCCGCGTGGTTC
CTGGCCACCGTCGGCGTCTCGCCCGACCACCAGGGCAAGGGTCTGGGCAGCGCCGTCGTGCTCCCCGGAG
TGGAGGCCGCCGAGCGCGCCGGGGTGCCCGCCTTCCTGGAGACCTCCGCGCCCCGCAACCTCCCCTTCTA
CGAGCGGCTCGGCTTCACCGTCACCGCCGACGTCGAGGTGCCCGAAGGACCGCGCACCTGGTGCATGACC
CGCAAGCCCGGTGCCTAGGCTAGTATGTAAGCCTAGTCTTAGATAATAAAATCGCTATCCATCGAAGATG
GATGTGTGTTGGTTTTTTGTGTGTGTAACGCTAGGCGCGCCTGGTGTACCGAGAACGATCCTCTCAGTGC
GAGTCTCGACGATCCATATCGTTGCTTGGCAGTCAGCCAGTCGGAATCCAGCTTGGGACCCAGGAAGTCC
AATCGTCAGATATTGTACTCAAGCCTGGTCACGGCAGCGTACCGATCTGTTTAAACCTAGATATTGATAG
TCTGATCGGTCAACGTATAATCGAGTCCTAGCTTTTGCAAACATCTATCAAGAGACAGGATCAGCAGGAG
GCTTTCGCATGAGTATTCAACATTTCCGTGTCGCCCTTATTCCCTTTTTTGCGGCATTTTGCCTTCCTGT
TTTTGCTCACCCAGAAACGCTGGTGAAAGTAAAAGATGCTGAAGATCAGTTGGGTGCGCGAGTGGGTTAC
ATCGAACTGGATCTCAACAGCGGTAAGATCCTTGAGAGTTTTCGCCCCGAAGAACGCTTTCCAATGATGA
GCACTTTTAAAGTTCTGCTATGTGGCGCGGTATTATCCCGTATTGACGCCGGGCAAGAGCAACTCGGTCG
CCGCATACACTATTCTCAGAATGACTTGGTTGAGTATTCACCAGTCACAGAAAAGCATCTTACGGATGGC
ATGACAGTAAGAGAATTATGCAGTGCTGCCATAACCATGAGTGATAACACTGCGGCCAACTTACTTCTGA
CAACGATTGGAGGACCGAAGGAGCTAACCGCTTTTTTGCACAACATGGGGGATCATGTAACTCGCCTTGA
TCGTTGGGAACCGGAGCTGAATGAAGCCATACCAAACGACGAGCGTGACACCACGATGCCTGTAGCAATG
GCAACAACCTTGCGTAAACTATTAACTGGCGAACTACTTACTCTAGCTTCCCGGCAACAGTTGATAGACT
GGATGGAGGCGGATAAAGTTGCAGGACCACTTCTGCGCTCGGCCCTTCCGGCTGGCTGGTTTATTGCTGA
TAAATCTGGAGCCGGTGAGCGTGGGTCTCGCGGTATCATTGCAGCACTGGGGCCAGATGGTAAGCCCTCC
CGTATCGTAGTTATCTACACGACGGGGAGTCAGGCAACTATGGATGAACGAAATAGACAGATCGCTGAGA
TAGGTGCCTCACTGATTAAGCATTGGTAACCGATTCTAGGTGCATTGGCGCAGAAAAAAATGCCTGATGC
GACGCTGCGCGTCTTATACTCCCACATATGCCAGATTCAGCAACGGATACGGCTTCCCCAACTTGCCCAC
TTCCATACGTGTCCTCCTTACCAGAAATTTATCCTTAAGATCCCGAATCGTTTAAACTCGACTCTGGCTC
TATCGAATCTCCGTCGTTTCGAGCTTACGCGAACAGCCGTGGCGCTCATTTGCTCGTCGGGCATCGAATC
TCGTCAGCTATCGTCAGCTTACCTTTTTGGCAGCGATCGCGGCTCCCGACATCTTGGACCATTAGCTCCA
CAGGTATCTTCTTCCCTCTAGTGGTCATAACAGCAGCTTCAGCTACCTCTCAATTCAAAAAACCCCTCAA
GACCCGTTTAGAGGCCCCAAGGGGTTATGCTATCAATCGTTGCGTTACACACACAAAAAACCAACACACA
TCCATCTTCGATGGATAGCGATTTTATTATCTAACTGCTGATCGAGTGTAGCCAGATCTAGTAATCAATT
ACGGGGTCATTAGTTCATAGCCCATATATGGAGTTCCG
